Addgene plasmid #129295: pDONR223 ATG3 allKR
Purpose: Gateway entry clone encoding human ATG3 with all 22 lysine residues mutated to arginine
Depositing lab: Robin Ketteler. Depositing organization: University College London. Publication: Human ATG4 autophagy proteases counteract attachment of ubiquitin-like LC3/GABARAP proteins to other cellular proteins. Agrotis A, von Chamier L, Oliver H, Kiso K, Singh T, Ketteler R. J Biol Chem. 2019 Jul 17. pii: AC119.009977. doi: 10.1074/jbc.AC119.009977. PubMed 31315929.
Backbone
  Vector backbone: pDONR223
  Backbone size w/o insert (bp): 2793
  Vector type: Gateway Entry Vector / Entry clone
Growth in bacteria
  Bacterial resistance: Spectinomycin, 50 μg/mL
  Growth temperature: 37°C
  Growth strain: DH5alpha
  Copy number: High Copy
Gene/Insert
  Gene/Insert name: Ubiquitin-like-conjugating enzyme ATG3
  Species: H. sapiens (human)
  Mutation: changed all 22 Lysine residues to Arginine
  Entrez Gene: ATG3 (a.k.a. APG3, APG3-LIKE, APG3L, PC3-96, hApg3)
  Cloning method: Gateway Cloning
  Sequencing primers: 5′ M13 F; 3′ M13 R
Terms and licenses: Academic/Nonprofit Terms; Industry Terms: Not Available to Industry
How to cite: pDONR223 ATG3 allKR was a gift from Robin Ketteler (Addgene plasmid # 129295 ; http://n2t.net/addgene:129295 ; RRID:Addgene_129295)
