[The description below was written by a language model from this plasmid's Addgene catalogue record and pLannotate feature annotations shown in this document.]
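Description:
pDONR223 ATG3 allKR is a Gateway entry clone built on the pDONR223 backbone and carrying the human ATG3 coding sequence in which all 22 lysine residues have been changed to arginine. It is a small bacterial plasmid (the sequenced record is about 3.7 kb) maintained at high copy in E. coli through a ColE1/pUC-type origin. Selection is by spectinomycin, through the aadA aminoglycoside adenylyltransferase gene (SmR), which lies downstream of a class 1 integron Pc promoter fragment. Short annotated fragments of gentamicin resistance, lacZα and lacI genes appear to be backbone remnants rather than functional units. The rrnB T1 and T2 terminators sit upstream of the cloning region, where they insulate the insert from read-through transcription.

The ATG3 open reading frame is flanked by attL1 and attL2 sites, so it can be moved in a defined orientation into any attR-containing destination vector by an LR recombination reaction. The entry clone has no promoter positioned to express the insert in eukaryotic cells. The only nearby promoter is a T7 promoter just beyond attL2, annotated on the opposite strand to the coding sequence. The plasmid therefore serves as a shuttle source rather than an expression construct, and the record lists no epitope tags or reporters.

ATG3 is the E2-like enzyme that transfers LC3/GABARAP family proteins onto phosphatidylethanolamine during autophagy. Replacing every lysine removes the potential acceptor sites for lysine-linked conjugation. This fits the associated study, which examined attachment of LC3/GABARAP proteins to other cellular proteins and its reversal by ATG4 proteases. The mutant is thus suited to testing whether ATG3 is itself modified on lysines, typically in comparison with wild-type ATG3.
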