Features (pLannotate 1.2.2; 12 found; start..end, strand, type, name):
    144..171     -  terminator     rrnB T2 terminator: transcription terminator T2 from the E. coli rrnB gene
    303..346     +  terminator     rrnB T1 terminator: Escherichia coli rrnB; transcription terminator T1 from the E. coli rrnB gene
    393..429     -  CDS            lacZα (fragment): LacZα fragment of β-galactosidase; lacZ fragment
    445..544     +  protein_bind   attL1: mutant version of attL; recombination site for the Gateway® LR reaction LR Clonase™
    547..1488    +  CDS            ATG3: ATG3_HUMAN - Also known as APG3, APG3L. Experimental evidence at protein level: Swiss-Prot protein existence level 1. E2 conjugating enzyme required for the cytoplasm to vacuole transport (Cvt), autophagy, and mitochondrial homeostasis. Responsible for the E2-like covalent binding of phosphatidylethanolamine to the C- terminal Gly of ATG8-like proteins (GABARAP, GABARAPL1, GABARAPL2 or MAP1LC3A). The ATG12-ATG5 conjugate plays a role of an E3 and promotes the transfer of ATG8-like proteins from ATG3 to phosphatidylethanolamine (PE). This step is required for the membrane association of ATG8-li
   1493..1592    -  protein_bind   attL2: mutant version of attL; recombination site for the Gateway® LR reaction LR Clonase™
   1610..1628    -  promoter       T7 promoter: promoter for bacteriophage T7 RNA polymerase
   1818..1841    +  promoter       Pc promoter (fragment): intI1 (promoter lies within the coding sequence); class 1 integron promoter
   2017..2073    +  CDS            GmR (fragment): gentamycin acetyltransferase; aacC1; confers resistance to gentamycin
   2080..2871    +  CDS            SmR: aminoglycoside adenylyltransferase (Murphy, 1985); aadA; confers resistance to spectinomycin and streptomycin
   2964..3552    +  rep_origin     ori: high-copy-number ColE1/pMB1/pBR322/pUC origin of replication
   3735..89      +  CDS            lacI (fragment) (across the origin): lac repressor; lacI; The lac repressor binds to the lac operator to inhibit transcription in E. coli. This inhibition can be relieved by adding lactose or isopropyl-β-D-thiogalactopyranoside (IPTG).
>Addgene plasmid #129295 | pDONR223 ATG3 allKR | addgene full sequence | sequence record 252986 | Addgene NGS Result
CCAATACGCAAACCGCCTCTCCCCGCGCGTTGGCCGATTCATTAATGCAGCTGGCACGACAGGTTTCCCG
ACTGGAAAGCGGGCAGTGAGCGCAACGCAATTAATACGCGTACCGCTAGCCAGGAAGAGTTTGTAGAAAC
GCAAAAAGGCCATCCGTCAGGATGGCCTTCTGCTTAGTTTGATGCCTGGCAGTTTATGGCGGGCGTCCTG
CCCGCCACCCTCCGGGCCGTTGCTTCACAACGTTCAAATCCGCTCCCGGCGGATTTGTCCTACTCAGGAG
AGCGTTCACCGACAAACAACAGATAAAACGAAAGGCCCAGTCTTCCGACTGAGCCTTTCGTTTTATTTGA
TGCCTGGCAGTTCCCTACTCTCGCGTTAACGCTAGCATGGATGTTTTCCCAGTCACGACGTTGTAAAACG
ACGGCCAGTCTTAAGCTCGGGCCCCAAATAATGATTTTATTTTGACTGATAGTGACCTGTTCGTTGCAAC
AAATTGATGAGCAATGCTTTTTTATAATGCCAACTTTGTACAAAAAAGCAGGCTTAATGCAGAATGTGAT
TAATACTGTGAGGGGAAGGGCACTGGAAGTGGCTGAGTACCTGACCCCGGTCCTCAGGGAATCAAGGTTT
AGGGAAACAGGTGTAATTACCCCAGAAGAGTTTGTGGCAGCTGGAGATCACCTAGTCCACCACTGTCCAA
CATGGCAATGGGCTACAGGGGAAGAATTGAGAGTGAGGGCATACCTACCAACAGGCAGACAATTTTTGGT
AACCAGAAATGTGCCGTGCTATAGGCGGTGCAGACAGATGGAATATTCAGATGAATTGGAAGCTATCATT
GAAGAAGATGATGGTGATGGCGGATGGGTAGATACATATCACAACACAGGTATTACAGGAATAACGGAAG
CCGTTAGAGAGATCACACTGGAAAATAGGGACAATATAAGGCTTCAAGATTGCTCAGCACTATGTGAAGA
GGAAGAAGATGAAGATGAAGGAGAAGCTGCAGATATGGAAGAATATGAAGAGAGTGGATTGTTGGAAACA
GATGAGGCTACCCTAGATACAAGGAGAATAGTAGAAGCTTGTAGAGCCAGAACTGATGCTGGCGGTGAAG
ATGCTATTTTGCAAACCAGAACTTATGACCTTTACATCACTTATGATAGATATTACCAGACTCCACGATT
ATGGTTGTTTGGCTATGATGAGCAACGGCAGCCTTTAACAGTTGAGCACATGTATGAAGACATCAGTCAG
GATCATGTGAGGAGAACAGTGACCATTGAAAATCACCCTCATCTGCCACCACCTCCCATGTGTTCAGTTC
ACCCATGCAGGCATGCTGAGGTGATGAGGAGAATCATTGAGACTGTTGCAGAAGGAGGGGGAGAACTTGG
AGTTCATATGTATCTTCTTATTTTCTTGAGATTTGTACAAGCTGTCATTCCAACAATAGAATATGACTAC
ACAAGACACTTCACAATGTAATACCCAGCTTTCTTGTACAAAGTTGGCATTATAAGAAAGCATTGCTTAT
CAATTTGTTGCAACGAACAGGTCACTATCAGTCAAAATAAAATCATTATTTGCCATCCAGCTGATATCCC
CTATAGTGAGTCGTATTACATGGTCATAGCTGTTTCCTGGCAGCTCTGGCCCGTGTCTCAAAATCTCTGA
TGTTACATTGCACAAGATAAAAATATATCATCATGCCTCCTCTAGACCAGCCAGGACAGAAATGCCTCGA
CTTCGCTGCTACCCAAGGTTGCCGGGTGACGCACACCGTGGAAACGGATGAAGGCACGAACCCAGTGGAC
ATAAGCCTGTTCGGTTCGTAAGCTGTAATGCAAGTAGCGTATGCGCTCACGCAACTGGTCCAGAACCTTG
ACCGAACGCAGCGGTGGTAACGGCGCAGTGGCGGTTTTCATGGCTTGTTATGACTGTTTTTTTGGGGTAC
AGTCTATGCCTCGGGCATCCAAGCAGCAAGCGCGTTACGCCGTGGGTCGATGTTTGATGTTATGGAGCAG
CAACGATGTTACGCAGCAGGGCAGTCGCCCTAAAACAAAGTTAAACATTATGAGGGAAGCGGTGATCGCC
GAAGTATCGACTCAACTATCAGAGGTAGTTGGCGTCATCGAGCGCCATCTCGAACCGACGTTGCTGGCCG
TACATTTGTACGGCTCCGCAGTGGATGGCGGCCTGAAGCCACACAGTGATATTGATTTGCTGGTTACGGT
GACCGTAAGGCTTGATGAAACAACGCGGCGAGCTTTGATCAACGACCTTTTGGAAACTTCGGCTTCCCCT
GGAGAGAGCGAGATTCTCCGCGCTGTAGAAGTCACCATTGTTGTGCACGACGACATCATTCCGTGGCGTT
ATCCAGCTAAGCGCGAACTGCAATTTGGAGAATGGCAGCGCAATGACATTCTTGCAGGTATCTTCGAGCC
AGCCACGATCGACATTGATCTGGCTATCTTGCTGACAAAAGCAAGAGAACATAGCGTTGCCTTGGTAGGT
CCAGCGGCGGAGGAACTCTTTGATCCGGTTCCTGAACAGGATCTATTTGAGGCGCTAAATGAAACCTTAA
CGCTATGGAACTCGCCGCCCGACTGGGCTGGCGATGAGCGAAATGTAGTGCTTACGTTGTCCCGCATTTG
GTACAGCGCAGTAACCGGCAAAATCGCGCCGAAGGATGTCGCTGCCGACTGGGCAATGGAGCGCCTGCCG
GCCCAGTATCAGCCCGTCATACTTGAAGCTAGACAGGCTTATCTTGGACAAGAAGAAGATCGCTTGGCCT
CGCGCGCAGATCAGTTGGAAGAATTTGTCCACTACGTGAAAGGCGAGATCACCAAGGTAGTCGGCAAATA
ACCCTCGAGCCACCCATGACCAAAATCCCTTAACGTGAGTTACGCGTCGTTCCACTGAGCGTCAGACCCC
GTAGAAAAGATCAAAGGATCTTCTTGAGATCCTTTTTTTCTGCGCGTAATCTGCTGCTTGCAAACAAAAA
AACCACCGCTACCAGCGGTGGTTTGTTTGCCGGATCAAGAGCTACCAACTCTTTTTCCGAAGGTAACTGG
CTTCAGCAGAGCGCAGATACCAAATACTGTTCTTCTAGTGTAGCCGTAGTTAGGCCACCACTTCAAGAAC
TCTGTAGCACCGCCTACATACCTCGCTCTGCTAATCCTGTTACCAGTGGCTGCTGCCAGTGGCGATAAGT
CGTGTCTTACCGGGTTGGACTCAAGACGATAGTTACCGGATAAGGCGCAGCGGTCGGGCTGAACGGGGGG
TTCGTGCACACAGCCCAGCTTGGAGCGAACGACCTACACCGAACTGAGATACCTACAGCGTGAGCTATGA
GAAAGCGCCACGCTTCCCGAAGGGAGAAAGGCGGACAGGTATCCGGTAAGCGGCAGGGTCGGAACAGGAG
AGCGCACGAGGGAGCTTCCAGGGGGAAACGCCTGGTATCTTTATAGTCCTGTCGGGTTTCGCCACCTCTG
ACTTGAGCGTCGATTTTTGTGATGCTCGTCAGGGGGGCGGAGCCTATGGAAAAACGCCAGCAACGCGGCC
TTTTTACGGTTCCTGGCCTTTTGCTGGCCTTTTGCTCACATGTTCTTTCCTGCGTTATCCCCTGATTCTG
TGGATAACCGTATTACCGCCTTTGAGTGAGCTGATACCGCTCGCCGCAGCCGAACGACCGAGCGCAGCGA
GTCAGTGAGCGAGGAAGCGGAAGAGCGC
